>Addgene plasmid #76866 | CHKB gRNA (BRDN0001148182) | addgene full sequence | sequence record 186660 | Addgene Assembled Sequence
CCCGGGTGCAAAGATGGATAAAGTTTTAAACAGAGAGGAATCTTTGCAGCTAATGGACCTTCTAGGTCTT
GAAAGGAGTGGGAATTGGCTCCGGTGCCCGTCAGTGGGCAGAGCGCACATCGCCCACAGTCCCCGAGAAG
TTGGGGGGAGGGGTCGGCAATTGATCCGGTGCCTAGAGAAGGTGGCGCGGGGTAAACTGGGAAAGTGATG
TCGTGTACTGGCTCCGCCTTTTTCCCGAGGGTGGGGGAGAACCGTATATAAGTGCAGTAGTCGCCGTGAA
CGTTCTTTTTCGCAACGGGTTTGCCGCCAGAACACAGGTAAGTGCCGTGTGTGGTTCCCGCGGGCCTGGC
CTCTTTACGGGTTATGGCCCTTGCGTGCCTTGAATTACTTCCACCTGGCTGCAGTACGTGATTCTTGATC
CCGAGCTTCGGGTTGGAAGTGGGTGGGAGAGTTCGAGGCCTTGCGCTTAAGGAGCCCCTTCGCCTCGTGC
TTGAGTTGAGGCCTGGCCTGGGCGCTGGGGCCGCCGCGTGCGAATCTGGTGGCACCTTCGCGCCTGTCTC
GCTGCTTTCGATAAGTCTCTAGCCATTTAAAATTTTTGATGACCTGCTGCGACGCTTTTTTTCTGGCAAG
ATAGTCTTGTAAATGCGGGCCAAGATCTGCACACTGGTATTTCGGTTTTTGGGGCCGCGGGCGGCGACGG
GGCCCGTGCGTCCCAGCGCACATGTTCGGCGAGGCGGGGCCTGCGAGCGCGGCCACCGAGAATCGGACGG
GGGTAGTCTCAAGCTGGCCGGCCTGCTCTGGTGCCTGGCCTCGCGCCGCCGTGTATCGCCCCGCCCTGGG
CGGCAAGGCTGGCCCGGTCGGCACCAGTTGCGTGAGCGGAAAGATGGCCGCTTCCCGGCCCTGCTGCAGG
GAGCTCAAAATGGAGGACGCGGCGCTCGGGAGAGCGGGCGGGTGAGTCACCCACACAAAGGAAAAGGGCC
TTTCCGTCCTCAGCCGTCGCTTCATGTGACTCCACGGAGTACCGGGCGCCGTCCAGGCACCTCGATTAGT
TCTCGAGCTTTTGGAGTACGTCGTCTTTAGGTTGGGGGGAGGGGTTTTATGCGATGGAGTTTCCCCACAC
TGAGTGGGTGGAGACTGAAGTTAGGCCAGCTTGGCACTTGATGTAATTCTCCTTGGAATTTGCCCTTTTT
GAGTTTGGATCTTGGTTCATTCTCAAGCCTCAGACAGTGGTTCAAAGTTTTTTTCTTCCATTTCAGGTGT
CGTGACGTACGGCCACCATGACCGAGTACAAGCCCACGGTGCGCCTCGCCACCCGCGACGACGTCCCCAG
GGCCGTACGCACCCTCGCCGCCGCGTTCGCCGACTACCCCGCCACGCGCCACACCGTCGATCCGGACCGC
CACATCGAGCGGGTCACCGAGCTGCAAGAACTCTTCCTCACGCGCGTCGGGCTCGACATCGGCAAGGTGT
GGGTCGCGGACGACGGCGCCGCCGTGGCGGTCTGGACCACGCCGGAGAGCGTCGAAGCGGGGGCGGTGTT
CGCCGAGATCGGCCCGCGCATGGCCGAGTTGAGCGGTTCCCGGCTGGCCGCGCAGCAACAGATGGAAGGC
CTCCTGGCGCCGCACCGGCCCAAGGAGCCCGCGTGGTTCCTGGCCACCGTCGGAGTCTCGCCCGACCACC
AGGGCAAGGGTCTGGGCAGCGCCGTCGTGCTCCCCGGAGTGGAGGCGGCCGAGCGCGCCGGGGTGCCCGC
CTTCCTGGAGACCTCCGCGCCCCGCAACCTCCCCTTCTACGAGCGGCTCGGCTTCACCGTCACCGCCGAC
GTCGAGGTGCCCGAAGGACCGCGCACCTGGTGCATGACCCGCAAGCCCGGTGCCTGAACGCGTTAAGTCG
ACAATCAACCTCTGGATTACAAAATTTGTGAAAGATTGACTGGTATTCTTAACTATGTTGCTCCTTTTAC
GCTATGTGGATACGCTGCTTTAATGCCTTTGTATCATGCTATTGCTTCCCGTATGGCTTTCATTTTCTCC
TCCTTGTATAAATCCTGGTTGCTGTCTCTTTATGAGGAGTTGTGGCCCGTTGTCAGGCAACGTGGCGTGG
TGTGCACTGTGTTTGCTGACGCAACCCCCACTGGTTGGGGCATTGCCACCACCTGTCAGCTCCTTTCCGG
GACTTTCGCTTTCCCCCTCCCTATTGCCACGGCGGAACTCATCGCCGCCTGCCTTGCCCGCTGCTGGACA
GGGGCTCGGCTGTTGGGCACTGACAATTCCGTGGTGTTGTCGGGGAAATCATCGTCCTTTCCTTGGCTGC
TCGCCTGTGTTGCCACCTGGATTCTGCGCGGGACGTCCTTCTGCTACGTCCCTTCGGCCCTCAATCCAGC
GGACCTTCCTTCCCGCGGCCTGCTGCCGGCTCTGCGGCCTCTTCCGCGTCTTCGCCTTCGCCCTCAGACG
AGTCGGATCTCCCTTTGGGCCGCCTCCCCGCGTCGACTTTAAGACCAATGACTTACAAGGCAGCTGTAGA
TCTTAGCCACTTTTTAAAAGAAAAGGGGGGACTGGAAGGGCTAATTCACTCCCAACGAAGACAAGATCTG
CTTTTTGCTTGTACTGGGTCTCTCTGGTTAGACCAGATCTGAGCCTGGGAGCTCTCTGGCTAACTAGGGA
ACCCACTGCTTAAGCCTCAATAAAGCTTGCCTTGAGTGCTTCAAGTAGTGTGTGCCCGTCTGTTGTGTGA
CTCTGGTAACTAGAGATCCCTCAGACCCTTTTAGTCAGTGTGGAAAATCTCTAGCAGTACGTATAGTAGT
TCATGTCATCTTATTATTCAGTATTTATAACTTGCAAAGAAATGAATATCAGAGAGTGAGAGGAACTTGT
TTATTGCAGCTTATAATGGTTACAAATAAAGCAATAGCATCACAAATTTCACAAATAAAGCATTTTTTTC
ACTGCATTCTAGTTGTGGTTTGTCCAAACTCATCAATGTATCTTATCATGTCTGGCTCTAGCTATCCCGC
CCCTAACTCCGCCCATCCCGCCCCTAACTCCGCCCAGTTCCGCCCATTCTCCGCCCCATGGCTGACTAAT
TTTTTTTATTTATGCAGAGGCCGAGGCCGCCTCGGCCTCTGAGCTATTCCAGAAGTAGTGAGGAGGCTTT
TTTGGAGGCCTAGGGACGTACCCAATTCGCCCTATAGTGAGTCGTATTACGCGCGCTCACTGGCCGTCGT
TTTACAACGTCGTGACTGGGAAAACCCTGGCGTTACCCAACTTAATCGCCTTGCAGCACATCCCCCTTTC
GCCAGCTGGCGTAATAGCGAAGAGGCCCGCACCGATCGCCCTTCCCAACAGTTGCGCAGCCTGAATGGCG
AATGGG
[124 nt withheld, positions 3367-3490]
C
[91 nt withheld, positions 3492-3582]
A
[49 nt withheld, positions 3584-3632]
CCTTTGACGTTGGAGTCCACGTTCTTT
[37 nt withheld, positions 3660-3696]
ACCCTATCTCGGTCTATTCTTTTGATTTATAAGGGATTTTGCCGATTTCGGCCTATTGGTTAAAAAATGA
GCTGATTTAACAAAAATTTAACGCGAATTTTAACAAAATATTAACGCTTACAATTTAGGTGGCACTTTTC
GGGGAAATGTGCGCGGAACCCCTATTTGTTTATTTTTCTAAATACATTCAAATATGTATCCGCTCATGAG
ACAATAACCCTGATAAATGCTTCAATAATATTGAAAAAGGAAGAGTATGAGTATTCAACATTTCCGTGTC
GCCCTTATTCCCTTTTTTGCGGCATTTTGCCTTCCTGTTTTTGCTCACCCAGAAACGCTGGTGAAAGTAA
AAGATGCTGAAGATCAGTTGGGTGCACGAGTGGGTTACATCGAACTGGATCTCAACAGCGGTAAGATCCT
TGAGAGTTTTCGCCCCGAAGAACGTTTTCCAATGATGAGCACTTTTAAAGTTCTGCTATGTGGCGCGGTA
TTATCCCGTATTGACGCCGGGCAAGAGCAACTCGGTCGCCGCATACACTATTCTCAGAATGACTTGGTTG
AGTACTCACCAGTCACAGAAAAGCATCTTACGGATGGCATGACAGTAAGAGAATTATGCAGTGCTGCCAT
AACCATGAGTGATAACACTGCGGCCAACTTACTTCTGACAACGATCGGAGGACCGAAGGAGCTAACCGCT
TTTTTGCACAACATGGGGGATCATGTAACTCGCCTTGATCGTTGGGAACCGGAGCTGAATGAAGCCATAC
CAAACGACGAGCGTGACACCACGATGCCTGTAGCAATGGCAACAACGTTGCGCAAACTATTAACTGGCGA
ACTACTTACTCTAGCTTCCCGGCAACAATTAATAGACTGGATGGAGGCGGATAAAGTTGCAGGACCACTT
CTGCGCTCGGCCCTTCCGGCTGGCTGGTTTATTGCTGATAAATCTGGAGCCGGTGAGCGTGGGTCTCGCG
GTATCATTGCAGCACTGGGGCCAGATGGTAAGCCCTCCCGTATCGTAGTTATCTACACGACGGGGAGTCA
GGCAACTATGGATGAACGAAATAGACAGATCGCTGAGATAGGTGCCTCACTGATTAAGCATTGGTAACTG
TCAGACCAAGTTTACTCATATATACTTTAGATTGATTTAAAACTTCATTTTTAATTTAAAAGGATCTAGG
TGAAGATCCTTTTTGATAATCTCATGACCAAAATCCCTTAACGTGAGTTTTCGTTCCACTGAGCGTCAGA
CCCCGTAGAAAAGATCAAAGGATCTTCTTGAGATCCTTTTTTTCTGCGCGTAATCTGCTGCTTGCAAACA
AAAAAACCACCGCTACCAGCGGTGGTTTGTTTGCCGGATCAAGAGCTACCAACTCTTTTTCCGAAGGTAA
CTGGCTTCAGCAGAGCGCAGATACCAAATACTGTTCTTCTAGTGTAGCCGTAGTTAGGCCACCACTTCAA
GAACTCTGTAGCACCGCCTACATACCTCGCTCTGCTAATCCTGTTACCAGTGGCTGCTGCCAGTGGCGAT
AAGTCGTGTCTTACCGGGTTGGACTCAAGACGATAGTTACCGGATAAGGCGCAGCGGTCGGGCTGAACGG
GGGGTTCGTGCACACAGCCCAGCTTGGAGCGAACGACCTACACCGAACTGAGATACCTACAGCGTGAGCT
ATGAGAAAGCGCCACGCTTCCCGAAGGGAGAAAGGCGGACAGGTATCCGGTAAGCGGCAGGGTCGGAACA
GGAGAGCGCACGAGGGAGCTTCCAGGGGGAAACGCCTGGTATCTTTATAGTCCTGTCGGGTTTCGCCACC
TCTGACTTGAGCGTCGATTTTTGTGATGCTCGTCAGGGGGGCGGAGCCTATGGAAAAACGCCAGCAACGC
GGCCTTTTTACGGTTCCTGGCCTTTTGCTGGCCTTTTGCTCACATGTTCTTTCCTGCGTTATCCCCTGAT
TCTGTGGATAACCGTATTACCGCCTTTGAGTGAGCTGATACCGCTCGCCGCAGCCGAACGACCGAGCGCA
GCGAGTCAGTGAGCGAGGAAGCGGAAGAGCGCCCAATACGCAAACCGCCTCTCCCCGCGCGTTGGCCGAT
TCATTAATGCAGCTGGCACGACAGGTTTCCCGACTGGAAAGCGGGCAGTGAGCGCAACGCAATTAATGTG
AGTTAGCTCACTCATTAGGCACCCCAGGCTTTACACTTTATGCTTCCGGCTCGTATGTTGTGTGGAATTG
TGAGCGGATAACAATTTCACACAGGAAACAGCTATGACCATGATTACGCCAAGCGCGCAATTAACCCTCA
CTAAAGGGAACAAAAGCTGGAGCTGCAAGCTTAATGTAGTCTTATGCAATACTCTTGTAGTCTTGCAACA
TGGTAACGATGAGTTAGCAACATGCCTTACAAGGAGAGAAAAAGCACCGTGCATGCCGATTGGTGGAAGT
AAGGTGGTACGATCGTGCCTTATTAGGAAGGCAACAGACGGGTCTGACATGGATTGGACGAACCACTGAA
TTGCCGCATTGCAGAGATATTGTATTTAAGTGCCTAGCTCGATACATAAACGGGTCTCTCTGGTTAGACC
AGATCTGAGCCTGGGAGCTCTCTGGCTAACTAGGGAACCCACTGCTTAAGCCTCAATAAAGCTTGCCTTG
AGTGCTTCAAGTAGTGTGTGCCCGTCTGTTGTGTGACTCTGGTAACTAGAGATCCCTCAGACCCTTTTAG
TCAGTGTGGAAAATCTCTAGCAGTGGCGCCCGAACAGGGACTTGAAAGCGAAAGGGAAACCAGAGGAGCT
CTCTCGACGCAGGACTCGGCTTGCTGAAGCGCGCACGGCAAGAGGCGAGGGGCGGCGACTGGTGAGTACG
CCAAAAATTTTGACTAGCGGAGGCTAGAAGGAGAGAGATGGGTGCGAGAGCGTCAGTATTAAGCGGGGGA
GAATTAGATCGCGATGGGAAAAAATTCGGTTAAGGCCAGGGGGAAAGAAAAAATATAAATTAAAACATAT
AGTATGGGCAAGCAGGGAGCTAGAACGATTCGCAGTTAATCCTGGCCTGTTAGAAACATCAGAAGGCTGT
AGACAAATACTGGGACAGCTACAACCATCCCTTCAGACAGGATCAGAAGAACTTAGATCATTATATAATA
CAGTAGCAACCCTCTATTGTGTGCATCAAAGGATAGAGATAAAAGACACCAAGGAAGCTTTAGACAAGAT
AGAGGAAGAGCAAAACAAAAGTAAGACCACCGCACAGCAAGCGGCCGCTGATCTTCAGACCTGGAGGAGG
AGATATGAGGGACAATTGGAGAAGTGAATTATATAAATATAAAGTAGTAAAAATTGAACCATTAGGAGTA
GCACCCACCAAGGCAAAGAGAAGAGTGGTGCAGAGAGAAAAAAGAGCAGTGGGAATAGGAGCTTTGTTCC
TTGGGTTCTTGGGAGCAGCAGGAAGCACTATGGGCGCAGCGTCAATGACGCTGACGGTACAGGCCAGACA
ATTATTGTCTGGTATAGTGCAGCAGCAGAACAATTTGCTGAGGGCTATTGAGGCGCAACAGCATCTGTTG
CAACTCACAGTCTGGGGCATCAAGCAGCTCCAGGCAAGAATCCTGGCTGTGGAAAGATACCTAAAGGATC
AACAGCTCCTGGGGATTTGGGGTTGCTCTGGAAAACTCATTTGCACCACTGCTGTGCCTTGGAATGCTAG
TTGGAGTAATAAATCTCTGGAACAGATTTGGAATCACACGACCTGGATGGAGTGGGACAGAGAAATTAAC
AATTACACAAGCTTAATACACTCCTTAATTGAAGAATCGCAAAACCAGCAAGAAAAGAATGAACAAGAAT
TATTGGAATTAGATAAATGGGCAAGTTTGTGGAATTGGTTTAACATAACAAATTGGCTGTGGTATATAAA
ATTATTCATAATGATAGTAGGAGGCTTGGTAGGTTTAAGAATAGTTTTTGCTGTACTTTCTATAGTGAAT
AGAGTTAGGCAGGGATATTCACCATTATCGTTTCAGACCCACCTCCCAACCCCGAGGGGACCCAGAGAGG
GCCTATTTCCCATGATTCCTTCATATTTGCATATACGATACAAGGCTGTTAGAGAGATAATTAGAATTAA
TTTGACTGTAAACACAAAGATATTAGTACAAAATACGTGACGTAGAAAGTAATAATTTCTTGGGTAGTTT
GCAGTTTTAAAATTATGTTTTAAAATGGACTATCATATGCTTACCGTAACTTGAAAGTATTTCGATTTCT
TGGCTTTATATATCTTGTGGAAAGGACGAAACACCGGCAGAAGACGACTGGCGATGGTTTTAGAGCTAGA
AATAGCAAGTTAAAATAAGGCTAGTCCGTTATCAACTTGAAAAAGTGGCACCGAGTCGGTGCTTTTTTAA
GCTTGGCGTAACTAGATCTTGAGACAAATGGCAGTATTCATCCACAATTTTAAAAGAAAAGGGGGGATTG
GGGGGTACAGTGCAGGGGAAAGAATAGTAGACATAATAGCAACAGACATACAAACTAAAGAATTACAAAA
ACAAATTACAAAAATTCAAAATTTTCGGGTTTATTACAGGGACAGCAGAGATCCACTTTGGCGCCGGCTC
GAGGGGG
Features (pLannotate 1.2.2; 29 found; start..end, strand, type, name):
     14..80      +  CDS            small t antigen (fragment): SV40 (simian virus 40) small t antigen
    106..317     +  promoter       EF-1α core promoter: core promoter for human elongation factor EF-1α
    318..1256    +  intron         EF-1α intron A: intron upstream of the start codon of human EF-1α
   1278..1877    +  CDS            PuroR (fragment): puromycin N-acetyltransferase; pac from Streptomyces; confers resistance to puromycin
   1893..2481    +  misc_feature   WPRE: woodchuck hepatitis virus posttranscriptional regulatory element
   2532..2551    +  misc_feature   cPPT/CTS (fragment): central polypurine tract and central termination sequence of HIV-1
   2553..2786    +  LTR            3' LTR (ΔU3): self-inactivating 3' long terminal repeat (LTR) from HIV-1
   2864..2985    +  polyA_signal   SV40 poly(A) signal: SV40 polyadenylation signal
   3025..3160    +  rep_origin     SV40 ori: SV40 origin of replication
   3181..3199    -  promoter       T7 promoter: promoter for bacteriophage T7 RNA polymerase
   3207..3362    +  CDS            lacZα (fragment): LacZα fragment of β-galactosidase; lacZ fragment
   3367..3795    +  rep_origin     f1 ori (sequence partly withheld): f1 bacteriophage origin of replication; arrow indicates direction of (+) strand synthesis
   3848..3952    +  promoter       AmpR promoter: bla
   3953..4813    +  CDS            AmpR: β-lactamase; bla; confers resistance to ampicillin, carbenicillin, and related antibiotics
   4984..5572    +  rep_origin     ori: high-copy-number ColE1/pMB1/pBR322/pUC origin of replication
   5755..5847    +  CDS            lacI (fragment): lac repressor; lacI; The lac repressor binds to the lac operator to inhibit transcription in E. coli. This inhibition can be relieved by adding lactose or isopropyl-β-D-thiogalactopyranoside (IPTG).
   5860..5881    +  protein_bind   CAP binding site: CAP binding activates transcription in the presence of cAMP. E. coli catabolite activator protein
   5896..5926    +  promoter       lac promoter: promoter for the E. coli lac operon
   5934..5950    +  protein_bind   lac operator: The lac repressor binds to the lac operator to inhibit transcription in E. coli. This inhibition can be relieved by adding lactose or isopropyl-β-D-thiogalactopyranoside (IPTG). lac repressor encoded by lacI
   5995..6013    +  promoter       T3 promoter: promoter for bacteriophage T3 RNA polymerase
   6041..6267    +  promoter       RSV promoter: Rous sarcoma virus enhancer/promoter
   6268..6448    +  LTR            5' LTR (truncated): truncated 5' long terminal repeat (LTR) from HIV-1
   6495..6620    +  misc_feature   HIV-1 Ψ: packaging signal of human immunodeficiency virus type 1
   6604..6967    +  CDS            HIV-1 gag (fragment): gag protein from human immunodeficiency virus 1; gag
   7113..7346    +  misc_feature   RRE: The Rev response element (RRE) of HIV-1 allows for Rev-dependent mRNA export from the nucleus to the cytoplasm.
   7723..7749    +  CDS            Rev (fragment): human immunodeficiency virus 1 (HIV-1) Rev protein; rev; enhances nuclear export of unspliced and incompletely spliced viral mRNAs
   7753..7993    +  promoter       U6 promoter: RNA polymerase III promoter for human U6 snRNA
   8023..8098    +  misc_RNA       gRNA scaffold: guide RNA scaffold for the Streptococcus pyogenes CRISPR/Cas9 system
   8154..8271    +  misc_feature   cPPT/CTS: central polypurine tract and central termination sequence of HIV-1
