[The description below was written by a language model from this plasmid's Addgene catalogue record and pLannotate feature annotations shown in this document.]
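Description:
CHKB gRNA (BRDN0001148182) is a third-generation lentiviral guide RNA plasmid built on the lentiGuide-Puro backbone. It delivers a single sgRNA against human CHKB, designed against the NM_005198.4 reference transcript. In bacteria it is maintained as a high-copy plasmid through a ColE1/pUC-type origin and selected with ampicillin via the β-lactamase gene. An f1 origin, an SV40 origin and poly(A) signal, and remnants of a lac/T7/T3 cloning region are also annotated in the backbone.

The lentiviral transfer cassette begins with an RSV promoter fused to a truncated HIV-1 5' LTR, which makes genomic RNA production Tat-independent. This is followed by the Ψ packaging signal with a partial gag sequence and the Rev response element for Rev-dependent nuclear export. A human U6 RNA polymerase III promoter then drives the CHKB-targeting spacer joined to the Streptococcus pyogenes Cas9 guide scaffold, and a cPPT/CTS element lies just downstream to aid nuclear import of the reverse-transcribed genome. A separate EF-1α promoter with its intron A expresses puromycin N-acetyltransferase for selecting transduced mammalian cells, and a WPRE enhances transcript expression. The cassette ends in a ΔU3 self-inactivating 3' LTR.

The plasmid does not encode Cas9. It is meant to be used with a separate Cas9 vector such as lentiCas9-Blast, or in cells that already express Cas9, to disrupt CHKB. It belongs to a human kinome gRNA collection whose guides were chosen with optimized design rules for high on-target activity and low off-target effects.
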