Addgene plasmid #76866: CHKB gRNA (BRDN0001148182)
Purpose: 3rd generation lentiviral gRNA plasmid targeting human CHKB
Depositing lab: John Doench & David Root. Depositing organization: Broad Institute. Publication: Optimized sgRNA design to maximize activity and minimize off-target effects of CRISPR-Cas9. Doench JG, Fusi N, Sullender M, Hegde M, Vaimberg EW, Donovan KF, Smith I, Tothova Z, Wilen C, Orchard R, Virgin HW, Listgarten J, Root DE. Nat Biotechnol. 2016 Jan 18. doi: 10.1038/nbt.3437. PubMed 26780180.
Backbone
  Vector backbone: lentiGuide-Puro
  Backbone manufacturer: Zhang Lab (Addgene plasmid # 52963)
  Vector type: Mammalian Expression, Lentiviral, CRISPR
  Selectable markers: Puromycin
Growth in bacteria
  Bacterial resistance: Ampicillin, 100 μg/mL
  Growth temperature: 37°C
  Growth strain: DH5alpha
  Copy number: High Copy
Gene/Insert
  Gene/Insert name: CHKB (alt names: CHKB; NM_005198.4)
  gRNA/shRNA sequence: GCAGAAGACGACTGGCGATG
  Species: H. sapiens (human)
  Entrez Gene: CHKB (a.k.a. CHETK, CHKL, CK, CKB, CKEKB, EK, EKB, MDCMC)
  Promoter: hU6
  Cloning method: Unknown
  Sequencing primers: 5′ U6-F; 3′ pS2-R
Terms and licenses: Academic/Nonprofit Terms; Industry Terms: Not Available to Industry
Depositor comments: The gRNA was designed to target the following Genbank reference sequence(s): NM_005198.4. Note that this plasmid does NOT contain Cas9. It should be used in conjunction with lentiCas9-Blast (Addgene #52962) or otherwise with cell lines already expressing Cas9. Browse the full kinome gRNA library at http://www.addgene.org/pooled-library/broadgpp-human-kinome/ or visit http://www.broadinstitute.org/rnai/public/ for detailed protocols and information.
How to cite: CHKB gRNA (BRDN0001148182) was a gift from John Doench & David Root (Addgene plasmid # 76866 ; http://n2t.net/addgene:76866 ; RRID:Addgene_76866)
