>Addgene plasmid #76866 | CHKB gRNA (BRDN0001148182) | depositor partial sequence | sequence record 144326 | Target Sequence
GCAGAAGACGACTGGCGATG
