>Addgene plasmid #76866 | CHKB gRNA (BRDN0001148182) | addgene partial sequence | sequence record 186659 | hU6-F
TAGAAAGTAATAATTTCTTGGGTAGTTTGCAGTTTTAAAATTATGTTTTAAAATGGACTATCATATGCTT
ACCGTAACTTGAAAGTATTTCGATTTCTTGGCTTTATATATCTTGTGGAAAGGACGAAACACCGGCAGAA
GACGACTGGCGATGGTTTTAGAGCTAGAAATAGCAAGTTAAAATAAGGCTAGTCCGTTATCAACTTGAAA
AAGTGGCACCGAGTCGGTGCTTTTTTAAGCTTGGCGTAACTAGATCTTGAGACAAATGGCAGTATTCATC
CACAATTTTAAAAGAAAAGGGGGGATTGGGGGGTACAGTGCAGGGGAAAGAATAGTAGACATAATAGCAA
CAGACATACAAACTAAAGAATTACAAAAACAAATTACAAAAATTCAAAATTTTCGGGTTTATTACAGGGA
CAGCAGAGATCCACTTTGGCGCCGGCTCGAGGGGGCCCGGGTGCAAAGATGGATAAAGTTTTAAACAGAG
AGGAATCTTTGCAGCTAATGGACCTTCTAGGTCTTGAAAGGAGTGGGAATTGGCTCCGGTGCCCGTCAGT
GGGCAGAGCG
